Addgene plasmid #118273: pAAV-EF1a-FLEX(frt)-GCaMP6f-WPRE
Purpose: pAAV vector for flippase dependent GCaMP6f expression under the control of EF1a promoter
Depositing lab: Naoshige Uchida. Depositing organization: Harvard University. Publication: Dopamine neurons projecting to the posterior striatum reinforce avoidance of threatening stimuli. Menegas W, Akiti K, Amo R, Uchida N, Watabe-Uchida M. Nat Neurosci. 2018 Sep 3. pii: 10.1038/s41593-018-0222-1. doi: 10.1038/s41593-018-0222-1. PubMed 30177795.
Backbone
  Vector backbone: pAAV-Ef1a-fDIO EYFP
  Backbone manufacturer: K. Deisseroth lab (Stanford)
  Modifications to backbone: The EYFP gene was replaced with GCaMP6f
  Vector type: Mammalian Expression, AAV
Growth in bacteria
  Bacterial resistance: Ampicillin, 100 μg/mL
  Growth temperature: 37°C
  Growth strain: NEB Stable
  Copy number: High Copy
Gene/Insert
  Gene/Insert name: GCaMP6f (alt name: GCaMP3-T302L R303P A317E D380Y T381R S383T R392G)
  Species: R. norvegicus (rat); A. victoria (jellyfish)
  Promoter: EF1a
  Tag / fusion protein: 6xHis (N terminal on insert) (N terminal on insert); T7 epitope (N terminal on insert); Xpress tag (N terminal on insert)
  Cloning method: Restriction Enzyme; 5′ cloning site AscI (destroyed during cloning); 3′ cloning site NheI (destroyed during cloning)
  Sequencing primers: 5′ gttgcgtgagcggaaagatg; 3′ ggcattaaagcagcgtatccac
Resource information
  A portion of this plasmid was derived from a plasmid made by: GCaMP6f is cloned from pGP-CMV-GCaMP6f (Addgene#40755) provided by Douglas Kim. Backbone is derived from pAAV-Ef1a-fDIO EYFP (Addgene#55641) provided by Karl Deisseroth.
Terms and licenses: Academic/Nonprofit Terms; Industry Terms: Not Available to Industry
How to cite: pAAV-EF1a-FLEX(frt)-GCaMP6f-WPRE was a gift from Naoshige Uchida (Addgene plasmid # 118273 ; http://n2t.net/addgene:118273 ; RRID:Addgene_118273)
