[The description below was written by a language model from this plasmid's Addgene catalogue record and pLannotate feature annotations shown in this document.]
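Description:
pAAV-EF1a-FLEX(frt)-GCaMP6f-WPRE is a 6,954 nt adeno-associated virus transfer plasmid for mammalian expression, designed to give flippase (Flp)-dependent expression of the genetically encoded calcium indicator GCaMP6f. It was built from the pAAV-Ef1a-fDIO EYFP backbone by replacing the EYFP coding sequence with GCaMP6f taken from a CMV-driven GCaMP6f plasmid; the AscI and NheI sites used for cloning were destroyed in the process. In bacteria it is maintained through a high-copy ColE1/pUC-type origin and selected with ampicillin via the bla gene. An f1 phage origin is also present.

The expression cassette lies between AAV2 inverted terminal repeats, which allow the intervening DNA to be packaged into recombinant AAV particles. The annotation detects the upstream ITR only as short fragments and the downstream one in full. The human EF-1α promoter is followed by the GCaMP6f open reading frame in the reverse (antisense) orientation, flanked by FRT recombination sites in opposing orientations. The annotated table shows one minimal FRT on each side. The short adjacent matches labelled as β-globin intron fragments may be incidental hits, possibly to other recombination-site sequence typical of an fDIO design, but the record does not confirm this. Without Flp no functional transcript is produced. Flp recombinase inverts the cassette into the sense orientation, permitting expression. According to the record, the insert carries N-terminal 6xHis, T7 epitope and Xpress tags. A WPRE and the human growth hormone polyadenylation signal downstream enhance transcript stability and processing.

The construct is suited to calcium imaging or fibre photometry in neuronal populations defined by Flp expression, and the associated study examined projection-defined dopamine neurons.
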