Features (pLannotate 1.2.2; 21 found; start..end, strand, type, name):
     12..39      +  repeat_region  AAV2 ITR (fragment): inverted terminal repeat of adeno-associated virus serotype 2 inverted
     68..95      +  repeat_region  AAV2 ITR (fragment): inverted terminal repeat of adeno-associated virus serotype 2 inverted
    158..224     +  CDS            small t antigen (fragment): SV40 (simian virus 40) small t antigen
    231..1409    +  promoter       EF-1α promoter: strong constitutive promoter for human elongation factor EF-1α
   1416..1433    +  misc_feature   MCS (fragment): pUC18/19 multiple cloning site
   1440..1473    +  protein_bind   FRT (minimal): supports FLP-mediated excision but not integration (Turan and Bode, 2011) FLP recombinase from the Saccharomyces cerevisiae 2μ plasmid
   1474..1523    -  intron         β-globin intron (fragment): internally truncated intron from human β-globin
   1570..2922    -  CDS            GCaMP6f: improved fluorescent protein-based calcium sensor (Chen et al., 2013)
   2939..2972    -  protein_bind   FRT (minimal): supports FLP-mediated excision but not integration (Turan and Bode, 2011) FLP recombinase from the Saccharomyces cerevisiae 2μ plasmid
   2973..3023    -  intron         β-globin intron (fragment): internally truncated intron from human β-globin
   3057..3081    +  misc_feature   MCS (fragment): pBluescript multiple cloning site
   3081..3669    +  misc_feature   WPRE: woodchuck hepatitis virus posttranscriptional regulatory element
   3701..4177    +  polyA_signal   hGH poly(A) signal: human growth hormone polyadenylation signal
   4217..4357    +  repeat_region  AAV2 ITR: inverted terminal repeat of adeno-associated virus serotype 2 inverted
   4362..4413    -  misc_feature   bom (fragment): basis of mobility region from pBR322
   4432..4887    +  rep_origin     f1 ori (sequence partly withheld): f1 bacteriophage origin of replication; arrow indicates direction of (+) strand synthesis
   4888..4937    -  misc_feature   bom (fragment): basis of mobility region from pBR322
   5039..5074    -  CDS            rop (fragment): Rop protein, which maintains plasmids at low copy number; rop
   5169..5273    +  promoter       AmpR promoter: bla
   5274..6134    +  CDS            AmpR: β-lactamase; bla; confers resistance to ampicillin, carbenicillin, and related antibiotics
   6305..6893    +  rep_origin     ori: high-copy-number ColE1/pMB1/pBR322/pUC origin of replication
>Addgene plasmid #118273 | pAAV-EF1a-FLEX(frt)-GCaMP6f-WPRE | addgene full sequence | sequence record 231803 | Addgene NGS Result
CCTGCAGGCAGCTGCGCGCTCGCTCGCTCACTGAGGCCGCCCGGGCGTCGGGCGACCTTTGGTCGCCCGG
CCTCAGTGAGCGAGCGAGCGCGCAGAGAGGGAGTGGCCAACTCCATCACTAGGGGTTCCTGCGGCCGCAC
GCGTAAGCTTTGCAAAGATGGATAAAGTTTTAAACAGAGAGGAATCTTTGCAGCTAATGGACCTTCTAGG
TCTTGAAAGGAGTGGGAATTGGCTCCGGTGCCCGTCAGTGGGCAGAGCGCACATCGCCCACAGTCCCCGA
GAAGTTGGGGGGAGGGGTCGGCAATTGAACCGGTGCCTAGAGAAGGTGGCGCGGGGTAAACTGGGAAAGT
GATGTCGTGTACTGGCTCCGCCTTTTTCCCGAGGGTGGGGGAGAACCGTATATAAGTGCAGTAGTCGCCG
TGAACGTTCTTTTTCGCAACGGGTTTGCCGCCAGAACACAGGTAAGTGCCGTGTGTGGTTCCCGCGGGCC
TGGCCTCTTTACGGGTTATGGCCCTTGCGTGCCTTGAATTACTTCCACCTGGCTGCAGTACGTGATTCTT
GATCCCGAGCTTCGGGTTGGAAGTGGGTGGGAGAGTTCGAGGCCTTGCGCTTAAGGAGCCCCTTCGCCTC
GTGCTTGAGTTGAGGCCTGGCCTGGGCGCTGGGGCCGCCGCGTGCGAATCTGGTGGCACCTTCGCGCCTG
TCTCGCTGCTTTCGATAAGTCTCTAGCCATTTAAAATTTTTGATGACCTGCTGCGACGCTTTTTTTCTGG
CAAGATAGTCTTGTAAATGCGGGCCAAGATCTGCACACTGGTATTTCGGTTTTTGGGGCCGCGGGCGGCG
ACGGGGCCCGTGCGTCCCAGCGCACATGTTCGGCGAGGCGGGGCCTGCGAGCGCGGCCACCGAGAATCGG
ACGGGGGTAGTCTCAAGCTGGCCGGCCTGCTCTGGTGCCTGGCCTCGCGCCGCCGTGTATCGCCCCGCCC
TGGGCGGCAAGGCTGGCCCGGTCGGCACCAGTTGCGTGAGCGGAAAGATGGCCGCTTCCCGGCCCTGCTG
CAGGGAGCTCAAAATGGAGGACGCGGCGCTCGGGAGAGCGGGCGGGTGAGTCACCCACACAAAGGAAAAG
GGCCTTTCCGTCCTCAGCCGTCGCTTCATGTGACTCCACGGAGTACCGGGCGCCGTCCAGGCACCTCGAT
TAGTTCTCGAGCTTTTGGAGTACGTCGTCTTTAGGTTGGGGGGAGGGGTTTTATGCGATGGAGTTTCCCC
ACACTGAGTGGGTGGAGACTGAAGTTAGGCCAGCTTGGCACTTGATGTAATTCTCCTTGGAATTTGCCCT
TTTTGAGTTTGGATCTTGGTTCATTCTCAAGCCTCAGACAGTGGTTCAAAGTTTTTTTCTTCCATTTCAG
GTGTCGTGAGGTACCGGATCCTCTAGAGTCGACTCCGGAGAAGTTCCTATTCTCTAGAAAGTATAGGAAC
TTCGCAGAATGGTAGCTGGATTGTAGCTGCTATTAGCAATATGAAACCTCTTAGAAGTTCCTATTCTTCA
AAAGGTATAGGAACTTCGGCGCGGGCCGCTCACTTCGCTGTCATCATTTGTACAAACTCTTCGTAGTTTA
CCTGACCATCCCCATCGATGTCTGCTTCCCTGATCATTTCATCAACCTCTTCATCTGTTAACTTCTCTCC
AAGGTTTGTCATCACGTGGCGAAGCTCTGCTGCACTGATGTAGCCATTGCCATCCTTATCAAACACACCG
AACGCTTCTCTAATTTCTTCTTCCGTGTCCCTGTATTTCATTTTTCTTGCCATCATTGTCAGGAACTCAG
GGAAGTCGATTGTGCCGTCACCGTCGGCATCTACTTCATTGATCATGTCCTGCAGCTCTGCTTCTGTGGG
GTTCTGCCCCAGAGACCGCATCACCGTCCCCAGCTCCTTGGTTGTTATTGTCCCATCCCCGTCCTTGTCA
AATAGGGAGAATTCCTCTTTAAATTCTGCGATCTGCTCTTCAGTCAGTTGGTCCGGCAGGTTGTACTCCA
GCTTGTGCCCCAGGATGTTGCCGTCCTCCTTGAAGTCGATGCCCTTCAGCTCGATGCGGTTCACCAGGGT
GTCGCCCTCGAACTTCACCTCGGCGCGGGTCTTGTAGTTGCCGTCGTCCTTGAAGAAGATGGTGCGCTCC
TGGATGTAGCCTTCGGGCATGGCGGACTTGAAGAAGTCGTGCTGCTTCATGTGGTCGGGGTAGCGGCTGA
AGCACTGCACGCCGTAGGTCAGGGTGGTCACGAGGGTGGGCCAGGGCACGGGCAGCTTGCCGGTGGTGCA
GATGAACTTCAGGGTCAGCTTGCCGTAGGTGGCATCGCCCTCACCCTCGCCGGACACGCTGAACTTGTGG
CCGTTTACGTCGCCGTCCAGCTCGACCAGGATGGGCACCACCCCGGTGAACAGCTCCTCGCCCTTGCTCA
CCATGCTCCCTCCGGTACCGCCCTTGTACAGCTCGTCCATGCCGAGAGTGATCCCGGCGGCGGTCACGAA
CTCCAGCAGGACCATGTGATCGCGCTTCTCGTTGGGGTCTTTCGAAAGTTTGGACTGCACGCTCAGGTAG
TGGTTGTCGGGCAGCAGCACGGGGCCGTCGCCGATGGGGGTGTTCTGCTGGTAGTGGTAGGCGAGCTGCA
CGCCGCCGTCCTCGATGTTGTGGCGGATCTTGAAGTTCGCCTTGATGCCGTTCTTCTGCTTGTCGGCCTT
GATATAGACGTTCTCGAGTGAGCTCAGCCGACCTATAGCTCTGACTGCGTGACCTGTCTTATTCCACTTA
CGACGTGATGAGTCGACCATGGTGGCGAGATCCTTATCGTCATCGTCGTACAGATCCCGACCCATTTGCT
GTCCACCAGTCATGCTAGCCATACCATGATGATGATGATGATGAGAACCCATGGTGGCGAGATCTAGCGA
AGTTCCTATACTTTCTAGAGAATAGGAACTTCTTGCCTTAACCCAGAAATTATCACTGTTATTCTTTAGA
ATGGTGCAAAGAGAAGTTCCTATACCTTTTGAAGAATAGGAACTTCGAATTCGATATCAAGCTTATCGAT
AATCAACCTCTGGATTACAAAATTTGTGAAAGATTGACTGGTATTCTTAACTATGTTGCTCCTTTTACGC
TATGTGGATACGCTGCTTTAATGCCTTTGTATCATGCTATTGCTTCCCGTATGGCTTTCATTTTCTCCTC
CTTGTATAAATCCTGGTTGCTGTCTCTTTATGAGGAGTTGTGGCCCGTTGTCAGGCAACGTGGCGTGGTG
TGCACTGTGTTTGCTGACGCAACCCCCACTGGTTGGGGCATTGCCACCACCTGTCAGCTCCTTTCCGGGA
CTTTCGCTTTCCCCCTCCCTATTGCCACGGCGGAACTCATCGCCGCCTGCCTTGCCCGCTGCTGGACAGG
GGCTCGGCTGTTGGGCACTGACAATTCCGTGGTGTTGTCGGGGAAATCATCGTCCTTTCCTTGGCTGCTC
GCCTATGTTGCCACCTGGATTCTGCGCGGGACGTCCTTCTGCTACGTCCCTTCGGCCCTCAATCCAGCGG
ACCTTCCTTCCCGCGGCCTGCTGCCGGCTCTGCGGCCTCTTCCGCGTCTTCGCCTTCGCCCTCAGACGAG
TCGGATCTCCCTTTGGGCCGCCTCCCCGCATCGATACCGAGCGCTGCTCGAGAGATCTACGGGTGGCATC
CCTGTGACCCCTCCCCAGTGCCTCTCCTGGCCCTGGAAGTTGCCACTCCAGTGCCCACCAGCCTTGTCCT
AATAAAATTAAGTTGCATCATTTTGTCTGACTAGGTGTCCTTCTATAATATTATGGGGTGGAGGGGGGTG
GTATGGAGCAAGGGGCAAGTTGGGAAGACAACCTGTAGGGCCTGCGGGGTCTATTGGGAACCAAGCTGGA
GTGCAGTGGCACAATCTTGGCTCACTGCAATCTCCGCCTCCTGGGTTCAAGCGATTCTCCTGCCTCAGCC
TCCCGAGTTGTTGGGATTCCAGGCATGCATGACCAGGCTCAGCTAATTTTTGTTTTTTTGGTAGAGACGG
GGTTTCACCATATTGGCCAGGCTGGTCTCCAACTCCTAATCTCAGGTGATCTACCCACCTTGGCCTCCCA
AATTGCTGGGATTACAGGCGTGAACCACTGCTCCCTTCCCTGTCCTTCTGATTTTGTAGGTAACCACGTG
CGGACCGAGCGGCCGCAGGAACCCCTAGTGATGGAGTTGGCCACTCCCTCTCTGCGCGCTCGCTCGCTCA
CTGAGGCCGGGCGACCAAAGGTCGCCCGACGCCCGGGCTTTGCCCGGGCGGCCTCAGTGAGCGAGCGAGC
GCGCAGCTGCCTGCAGGGGCGCCTGATGCGGTATTTTCTCCTTACGCATCTGTGCGGTATTTCACACCGC
ATA
[95 nt withheld, positions 4414-4508]
T
[46 nt withheld, positions 4510-4555]
C
[141 nt withheld, positions 4557-4697]
CCTTTGACGTTGGAGTCCACGTTCTTT
[37 nt withheld, positions 4725-4761]
ACTCTATCTCGGGCTATTCTTTTGATTTATAAGGGATTTTGCCGATTTCGGTCTATTGGTTAAAAAATGA
GCTGATTTAACAAAAATTTAACGCGAATTTTAACAAAATATTAACGTTTACAATTTTATGGTGCACTCTC
AGTACAATCTGCTCTGATGCCGCATAGTTAAGCCAGCCCCGACACCCGCCAACACCCGCTGACGCGCCCT
GACGGGCTTGTCTGCTCCCGGCATCCGCTTACAGACAAGCTGTGACCGTCTCCGGGAGCTGCATGTGTCA
GAGGTTTTCACCGTCATCACCGAAACGCGCGAGACGAAAGGGCCTCGTGATACGCCTATTTTTATAGGTT
AATGTCATGATAATAATGGTTTCTTAGACGTCAGGTGGCACTTTTCGGGGAAATGTGCGCGGAACCCCTA
TTTGTTTATTTTTCTAAATACATTCAAATATGTATCCGCTCATGAGACAATAACCCTGATAAATGCTTCA
ATAATATTGAAAAAGGAAGAGTATGAGTATTCAACATTTCCGTGTCGCCCTTATTCCCTTTTTTGCGGCA
TTTTGCCTTCCTGTTTTTGCTCACCCAGAAACGCTGGTGAAAGTAAAAGATGCTGAAGATCAGTTGGGTG
CACGAGTGGGTTACATCGAACTGGATCTCAACAGCGGTAAGATCCTTGAGAGTTTTCGCCCCGAAGAACG
TTTTCCAATGATGAGCACTTTTAAAGTTCTGCTATGTGGCGCGGTATTATCCCGTATTGACGCCGGGCAA
GAGCAACTCGGTCGCCGCATACACTATTCTCAGAATGACTTGGTTGAGTACTCACCAGTCACAGAAAAGC
ATCTTACGGATGGCATGACAGTAAGAGAATTATGCAGTGCTGCCATAACCATGAGTGATAACACTGCGGC
CAACTTACTTCTGACAACGATCGGAGGACCGAAGGAGCTAACCGCTTTTTTGCACAACATGGGGGATCAT
GTAACTCGCCTTGATCGTTGGGAACCGGAGCTGAATGAAGCCATACCAAACGACGAGCGTGACACCACGA
TGCCTGTAGCAATGGCAACAACGTTGCGCAAACTATTAACTGGCGAACTACTTACTCTAGCTTCCCGGCA
ACAATTAATAGACTGGATGGAGGCGGATAAAGTTGCAGGACCACTTCTGCGCTCGGCCCTTCCGGCTGGC
TGGTTTATTGCTGATAAATCTGGAGCCGGTGAGCGTGGGTCTCGCGGTATCATTGCAGCACTGGGGCCAG
ATGGTAAGCCCTCCCGTATCGTAGTTATCTACACGACGGGGAGTCAGGCAACTATGGATGAACGAAATAG
ACAGATCGCTGAGATAGGTGCCTCACTGATTAAGCATTGGTAACTGTCAGACCAAGTTTACTCATATATA
CTTTAGATTGATTTAAAACTTCATTTTTAATTTAAAAGGATCTAGGTGAAGATCCTTTTTGATAATCTCA
TGACCAAAATCCCTTAACGTGAGTTTTCGTTCCACTGAGCGTCAGACCCCGTAGAAAAGATCAAAGGATC
TTCTTGAGATCCTTTTTTTCTGCGCGTAATCTGCTGCTTGCAAACAAAAAAACCACCGCTACCAGCGGTG
GTTTGTTTGCCGGATCAAGAGCTACCAACTCTTTTTCCGAAGGTAACTGGCTTCAGCAGAGCGCAGATAC
CAAATACTGTTCTTCTAGTGTAGCCGTAGTTAGGCCACCACTTCAAGAACTCTGTAGCACCGCCTACATA
CCTCGCTCTGCTAATCCTGTTACCAGTGGCTGCTGCCAGTGGCGATAAGTCGTGTCTTACCGGGTTGGAC
TCAAGACGATAGTTACCGGATAAGGCGCAGCGGTCGGGCTGAACGGGGGGTTCGTGCACACAGCCCAGCT
TGGAGCGAACGACCTACACCGAACTGAGATACCTACAGCGTGAGCTATGAGAAAGCGCCACGCTTCCCGA
AGGGAGAAAGGCGGACAGGTATCCGGTAAGCGGCAGGGTCGGAACAGGAGAGCGCACGAGGGAGCTTCCA
GGGGGAAACGCCTGGTATCTTTATAGTCCTGTCGGGTTTCGCCACCTCTGACTTGAGCGTCGATTTTTGT
GATGCTCGTCAGGGGGGCGGAGCCTATGGAAAAACGCCAGCAACGCGGCCTTTTTACGGTTCCTGGCCTT
TTGCTGGCCTTTTGCTCACATGT
